Addgene plasmid #217302: pGL4.10/RSV_XS3B-miniXon_Luciferase
Depositing lab: Beverly L. Davidson.
Backbone
  Vector backbone: pGL4.10
  Backbone size w/o insert (bp): 4666
  Total vector size (bp): 5257
  Vector type: Mammalian Expression, Luciferase
Growth in bacteria
  Bacterial resistance: Ampicillin, 100 μg/mL
  Growth temperature: 37°C
  Growth strain: DH5alpha
  Copy number: High Copy
Gene/Insert
  Gene/Insert name: XS3B-miniXon
  Species: H. sapiens (human)
  Insert size (bp): 591
  Mutation: Kozak ATG initiation sequence in middle exon
  Promoter: RSV
  Cloning method: Restriction Enzyme; 5′ cloning site HindIII (not destroyed); 3′ cloning site BamHI (not destroyed)
  Sequencing primers: 5′ TCCCGTCTTCGAGTGGGTA
How to cite: pGL4.10/RSV_XS3B-miniXon_Luciferase was a gift from Beverly L. Davidson (Addgene plasmid # 217302 ; http://n2t.net/addgene:217302 ; RRID:Addgene_217302)
