[The description below was written by a language model from this plasmid's Addgene catalogue record and pLannotate feature annotations shown in this document.]
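Description:
pGL4.10/RSV_XS3B-miniXon_Luciferase is a 5,257 bp mammalian expression and luciferase reporter plasmid built on the promoterless pGL4.10 backbone. It is propagated in E. coli as a high-copy plasmid through a ColE1/pUC-type origin and selected with ampicillin via the β-lactamase gene. The backbone also carries the usual pGL4 insulating elements upstream of the cloning region: a synthetic polyadenylation signal and an RNA polymerase II transcriptional pause site from the human α2 globin gene, which limit read-through transcription from the vector into the reporter cassette. Short matches annotated as tetracycline-resistance and SV40 large T antigen fragments are most likely backbone remnants rather than functional genes.

The expression unit lies on the reverse strand of the sequenced record. A Rous sarcoma virus enhancer/promoter, with an adjacent retroviral direct repeat element, drives a 591 bp human-derived insert called XS3B-miniXon, cloned between retained HindIII and BamHI sites. This is followed by the synthetic firefly luciferase gene luc2 and an SV40 polyadenylation signal. The feature table does not annotate the insert itself, but an unannotated gap between the promoter and luc2 corresponds to its expected position. The catalogue notes that a Kozak ATG initiation sequence sits in the middle exon of the insert, which implies a compact multi-exon splicing cassette in which luciferase translation depends on that exon being included in the mature transcript. Luciferase activity would therefore report on exon inclusion. The record does not state what regulates the splicing event, which human gene the cassette comes from, or the intended application, though the design suits assays of splicing-dependent gene expression in transfected mammalian cells.
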