Features (pLannotate 1.2.2; 11 found; start..end, strand, type, name):
   1351..1613    -  promoter       RSV promoter: Rous sarcoma virus enhancer/promoter
   1647..1741    -  ncRNA          Retro dr1: Accession: RF00214 - Retrovirus direct repeat 1 (dr1)
   1842..1933    -  misc_feature   pause site: RNA polymerase II transcriptional pause signal from the human α2 globin gene
   1947..1995    -  polyA_signal   poly(A) signal: synthetic polyadenylation signal
   2058..2099    +  promoter       AmpR promoter (fragment): bla
   2100..2960    +  CDS            AmpR: β-lactamase confers resistance to ampicillin, carbenicillin, and related antibiotics
   3160..3748    +  rep_origin     ori: high-copy-number ColE1/pMB1/pBR322/pUC origin of replication
   3928..4060    -  CDS            TcR (fragment): tetracycline efflux protein; tet; confers resistance to tetracycline
   4080..4148    +  CDS            large T antigen (fragment): large T antigen from SV40 (simian virus 40)
   4171..4292    +  polyA_signal   SV40 poly(A) signal: SV40 polyadenylation signal
   4336..728     -  CDS            luciferase (across the origin): firefly luciferase synthetic luc2 version of the luciferase gene
>Addgene plasmid #217302 | pGL4.10/RSV_XS3B-miniXon_Luciferase | addgene full sequence | sequence record 436485 | Addgene NGS Result
TGAAATGGCACCACGCTGAGGATAGCGGTGTCGGGGATGATCTGGTTGCCGAAGATGGGGTCGCGGGCAT
GACTGAATCGGACACAAGCGGTGCGGTGCGGTAGGGCTACGCCCTTGGGCAATCCGGTACTGCCACTACT
GTTCATGATCAGGGCGATGGTTTTGTCCCGGTCGAAGCTCTCGGGCACGAAGTCGTACTCGTTGAAGCCG
GGTGGCAAATGGGAAGTCACGAAGGTGTACATGCTTTGGAAGCCCTGGTAGTCGGTCTTGCTATCCATGA
TGATGATCTTTTGTATGATCGGTAGCTTCTTTTGCACGTTGAGGATCTTTTGCAGCCCTTTCTTGCTCAC
GAATACGACGGTGGGCTGGCTGATGCCCATGCTGTTCAGCAGCTCGCGCTCGTTGTAGATGTCGTTAGCT
GGGGCCACAGCCACACCGATGAACAGGGCACCCAACACGGGCATGAAGAACTGCAAGCTATTCTCGCTGC
ACACCACGATCCGATGGTTTGTATTCAGCCCATAGCGCTTCATAGCTTCTGCCAGCCGAACGCTCATCTC
GAAGTACTCGGCGTAGGTAATGTCCACCTCGATATGTGCGTCGGTAAAGGCGATGGTGCCGGGCACCAGG
GCGTAGCGCTTCATGGCTTTGTGCAGCTGCTCGCCGGCGGTCCCGTCTTCGAGTGGGTAGAATGGCGCTG
GGCCCTTCTTAATGTTTTTGGCATCTTCGGATCCGACCCACGGGAAACAACAATTTTTTGTTGTTTGGTT
CCTAGATCACCAAAAAATAAAGATCATAAACAACCAGAACCAGCCCGGCCACCATGGTGAAACCCCGTTT
TTATTAAAAATACAAAAATTAGCCAGGCGTGGAATGTTGTGTGGTCAGTTAGGCTGCTTCTCAGTACCAC
ATTAAGTATTCAGTACCACATTAAGTATTCAGAGTTAAATTTCAACAAAATTATGTCTTACTCTACACAA
TCATGAACTTTTTCCATGGTGGCACTTGGATTGACTCAAAAATGTTAATCTGCAAATGGCAAGAAAAAGT
TTTTATTTTATAAACATTAGTACCTCACTTTCAGTAACTTTGTATTTCCTAATCCAATATTTGAAATTTC
ACACAATTTTTGTTTTGTCATAAATGGAAAACATTTTTTGCACAAGAGATTAAGCAAGATATGTATTAAT
TCACTTAAAATTTCAAAAGATGGTAACGAGAGAACTTACCAGAAAAGTTACCAAGAAAGGCAAAGCTGAA
GCCAGTGGCTCTCTGTAAGGTTAAGTTGTAGAGAAATTTACCAACAGTACCGGATTGCCAAGCTTGTTTA
AACGGATCTGTGGCCTTGGAGGTGCACACCAATGTGGTGAATGGTCAAATGGCGTTTATTGTATCGAGCT
AGGCACTTAAATACAATTATCTCTGCAATGCGCAATTCAGTGGTTCGTCCAATCCATGTCAGACCTGTCT
GTTGCCTTCCTAATAAGGCACGATCGTACCACCTTACTTCCACCAATCGGCATGCACGGTGCTTTTTCTC
TCCTTGTAAGGCATGTTGCTAACTCATCGTTACCATGTTGCAAGACTACAAGTGTATTGCATAAGACTAC
ATTTCCCCCTCCCTATGCAAAAGCGAAACTACTATATCCTGAGGGGACTCCTAACCGCGTACAACCGAAG
CCCCGCTTTTCGCCTAAACACACCCTAGTCCCCTCAGATACGCGTATATCTGGCCCGTACATCGCGAAGC
AGCGCAAAACGCCTAACCCTAAGCAGATTCTTCATGCAATTGTCGCCTGCAGGCTCGAGGCTAGCGAGCT
CAGGTACCGGCCAGTTAGGCCAGAGAAATGTTCTGGCACCTGCACTTGCACTGGGGACAGCCTATTTTGC
TAGTTTGTTTTGTTTCGTTTTGTTTTGATGGAGAGCGTATGTTAGTACTATCGATTCACACAAAAAACCA
ACACACAGATGTAATGAAAATAAAGATATTTTATTGCGGCCTGTCCAATACCTCCCGTACCTTAATATTA
CTTACTTATCCTTGAGAGACGTACTAGTAACCCTGATAAATGCTTCAATAATATTGAAAAAGGACGAGTA
TGAGCATCCAACATTTTCGTGTCGCACTCATTCCCTTCTTTGCGGCATTTTGCTTGCCTGTTTTTGCACA
CCCCGAAACGCTGGTGAAAGTAAAAGATGCTGAAGATCAACTGGGTGCAAGAGTGGGCTATATCGAACTG
GATCTCAATAGCGGCAAGATCCTTGAGTCTTTCCGCCCCGAAGAACGATTCCCGATGATGAGCACTTTCA
AAGTACTGCTATGTGGCGCGGTGTTGTCCCGTATAGACGCCGGGCAAGAGCAGCTTGGTCGCCGTATACA
CTACTCACAAAACGACTTGGTTGAGTACTCGCCGGTCACGGAAAAGCATCTTACGGATGGCATGACGGTA
AGAGAATTGTGTAGTGCTGCCATTACCATGAGCGACAACACCGCGGCCAACTTACTTCTGACAACGATCG
GAGGCCCTAAGGAGCTGACTGCATTTCTTCATAATATGGGTGATCATGTGACCCGGCTTGACCGCTGGGA
ACCAGAGTTGAACGAAGCCATACCGAACGACGAGCGTGATACCACGATGCCAGTAGCAATGGCCACAACT
CTTCGGAAACTACTCACTGGCGAACTTCTTACTCTAGCATCACGACAGCAGCTCATAGACTGGATGGAGG
CGGACAAAGTAGCAGGACCACTTCTTCGCTCGGCCCTCCCTGCTGGCTGGTTCATTGCTGACAAATCGGG
GGCCGGTGAACGCGGCTCTCGCGGCATCATTGCTGCGCTGGGGCCTGATGGTAAGCCCTCACGAATCGTA
GTGATCTACACGACGGGGAGTCAGGCCACTATGGACGAACGAAATAGGCAGATCGCTGAGATCGGTGCCT
CACTGATCAAGCACTGGTAACCACTGCAGTGGTTTAGCATTTGCGGCCGCTGTCAGACCAAGTTTACTCA
TATATACTTTAGATTGATTTAAAACTTCATTTTTAATTTAAAAGGATCTAGGTGAAGATCCTTTTTGATA
ATCTCATGACCAAAATCCCTTAACGTGAGTTTTCGTTCCACTGAGCGTCAGACCCCGTAGAAAAGATCAA
AGGATCTTCTTGAGATCCTTTTTTTCTGCGCGTAATCTGCTGCTTGCAAACAAAAAAACCACCGCTACCA
GCGGTGGTTTGTTTGCCGGATCAAGAGCTACCAACTCTTTTTCCGAAGGTAACTGGCTTCAGCAGAGCGC
AGATACCAAATACTGTTCTTCTAGTGTAGCCGTAGTTAGGCCACCACTTCAAGAACTCTGTAGCACCGCC
TACATACCTCGCTCTGCTAATCCTGTTACCAGTGGCTGCTGCCAGTGGCGATAAGTCGTGTCTTACCGGG
TTGGACTCAAGACGATAGTTACCGGATAAGGCGCAGCGGTCGGGCTGAACGGGGGGTTCGTGCACACAGC
CCAGCTTGGAGCGAACGACCTACACCGAACTGAGATACCTACAGCGTGAGCTATGAGAAAGCGCCACGCT
TCCCGAAGGGAGAAAGGCGGACAGGTATCCGGTAAGCGGCAGGGTCGGAACAGGAGAGCGCACGAGGGAG
CTTCCAGGGGGAAACGCCTGGTATCTTTATAGTCCTGTCGGGTTTCGCCACCTCTGACTTGAGCGTCGAT
TTTTGTGATGCTCGTCAGGGGGGCGGAGCCTATGGAAAAACGCCAGCAACGCGGCCTTTTTACGGTTCCT
GGCCTTTTGCTGGCCTTTTGCTCACATGTTCTTTCCTGCGTTATCCCCTGATTCTGTGGATAACCGTATT
ACCGCCTTTGAGTGAGCTGATACCGCTCGCCGCAGCCGAACGACCGAGCGCAGCGAGTCAGTGAGCGAGG
AAGCGGAAGAGCGCTGCCGGCACCTGTCCTACGAGTTGCATGATAAAGAAGACAGTCATAAGTGCGGCGA
CGATAGTCATGCCCCGCGCCCACCGGAAGGAGCTGACTGGGTTGAAGGCTCTCAAGGGCATCGGTCGACG
GATCGATCCTTATCGATTTTACCACATTTGTAGAGGTTTTACTTGCTTTAAAAAACCTCCCACACCTCCC
CCTGAACCTGAAACATAAAATGAATGCAATTGTTGTTGTTAACTTGTTTATTGCAGCTTATAATGGTTAC
AAATAAAGCAATAGCATCACAAATTTCACAAATAAAGCATTTTTTTCACTGCATTCTAGTTGTGGTTTGT
CCAAACTCATCAATGTATCTTATCATGTCTGCTCGAAGCGGCCGGCCGCCCCGACTCTAGAATTATTACA
CGGCGATCTTGCCGCCCTTCTTGGCCTTAATGAGAATCTCGCGGATCTTGCGGGCGTCCAACTTGCCGGT
CAGTCCTTTAGGCACCTCGTCCACGAACACAACACCACCGCGCAGCTTCTTGGCGGTTGTAACCTGGCTG
GCCACATAGTCCACGATCTCCTTCTCGGTCATGGTTTTACCGTGTTCCAGCACGACGACTGCGGCGGGCA
GCTCGCCGGCATCGTCGTCGGGCAGGCCGGCGACCCCGGCGTCGAAGATGTTGGGGTGTTGCAGCAGGAT
GCTCTCCAGTTCGGCTGGGGCTACCTGGTAGCCCTTGTATTTGATCAGGCTCTTCAGCCGGTCCACGATG
AAGAAGTGCTCGTCCTCGTCCCAGTAGGCGATGTCGCCGCTGTGCAGCCAGCCGTCCTTGTCGATGAGAG
CGTTTGTAGCCTCGGGGTTGTTAACGTAGCCGCTCATGATCATGGGGCCACGGACGCACAGCTCGCCGCG
CTGGTTCACACCCAGTGTCTTACCGGTGTCCAAGTCCACCACCTTAGCCTCGAAGAAGGGCACCACCTTG
CCTACTGCGCCAGGCTTGTCGTCCCCTTCGGGGGTGATCAGAATGGCGCTGGTTGTTTCTGTCAGGCCGT
AGCCCTGGCGGATGCCTGGTAGGTGGAAGCGTTTGGCCACGGCCTCACCTACCTCCTTGCTGAGCGGCGC
CCCGCCGCTGGCGATCTCGTGCAAGTTGCTTAGGTCGTACTTGTCGATGAGAGTGCTCTTAGCGAAGAAG
CTAAATAGTGTGGGCACCAGCAGGGCAGATTGAATCTTATAGTCTTGCAAGCTGCGCAAGAATAGCTCCT
CCTCGAAGCGGTACATGAGCACGACCCGAAAGCCGCAGATCAAGTAGCCCAGCGTGGTGAACATGCCGAA
GCCGTGG
